Addgene plasmid #68449: TOPO tTR-KRAB-rtTA3-Luc
Purpose: TOPO construct expressing tTR-KRAB-rtTA3-Luc for generation of GMAP-compatible gene
Depositing lab: Tyler Jacks. Depositing organization: Massachusetts Institute of Technology. Publication: A Modular Assembly Platform for Rapid Generation of DNA Constructs. Akama-Garren EH, Joshi NS, Tammela T, Chang GP, Wagner BL, Lee DY, Rideout Iii WM, Papagiannakopoulos T, Xue W, Jacks T. Sci Rep. 2016 Feb 18;6:16836. doi: 10.1038/srep16836. PubMed 26887506.
Backbone
  Vector backbone: TOPO 2-5
  Backbone size w/o insert (bp): 3524
  Vector type: Bacterial Expression, Luciferase ; GMAP
Growth in bacteria
  Bacterial resistance: Kanamycin, 50 μg/mL
  Growth temperature: 37°C
  Growth strain: Stbl3
  Copy number: Unknown
Gene/Insert
  Gene/Insert name: tTR-KRAB-2A-rtTA3-2A-Luciferase
  Species: H. sapiens (human); Escherichia coli Tn10
  Insert size (bp): 3549
  Promoter: Plac
  Cloning method: Gibson Cloning
  Sequencing primers: 5′ CTAACTCGAACGCTAGCTGTGCGATCGTTT; 3′ AGAGTAATTCAACCCCAAACAACAACGTTT
Terms and licenses: Academic/Nonprofit Terms; Industry Terms: Not Available to Industry
How to cite: TOPO tTR-KRAB-rtTA3-Luc was a gift from Tyler Jacks (Addgene plasmid # 68449 ; http://n2t.net/addgene:68449 ; RRID:Addgene_68449)
