[The description below was written by a language model from this plasmid's Addgene catalogue record and pLannotate feature annotations shown in this document.]
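Description:
TOPO tTR-KRAB-rtTA3-Luc is a bacterial cloning plasmid built on a TOPO-type backbone (listed as TOPO 2-5). It serves as a part donor in the GMAP modular assembly system rather than as an expression vector in its own right. It replicates in E. coli from a high-copy ColE1/pUC-type origin and is selected with kanamycin through the Tn5 aminoglycoside phosphotransferase gene (NeoR/KanR). A Sh ble (bleomycin/Zeocin resistance) gene preceded by an AmpR promoter fragment is also annotated. The region around the cloning site retains typical TOPO vector elements: the CAP site, lac promoter and lac operator, flanking SP6 and T7 phage promoters, and fragments of lacZα and ccdB downstream of the insert.

The insert of roughly 3.5 kb was introduced by Gibson cloning and is a single polycistronic coding unit, tTR-KRAB-2A-rtTA3-2A-Luciferase. The first component is the Tn10 tetracycline repressor joined to an SV40 nuclear localisation signal and the KRAB repression domain of human ZNF10, which silences tetO-containing promoters in the absence of doxycycline. The second is rtTA3, the reverse transactivator that activates Tet-responsive promoters when doxycycline is present. The third is firefly luciferase (luc+), a bioluminescent reporter. The 2A peptides allow the three proteins to be produced separately from one transcript in eukaryotic cells, although the feature table annotates only the P2A between rtTA3 and luciferase. Pairing the repressor with the activator is a common way to tighten doxycycline-inducible control. The only promoter recorded is the backbone's Plac, so a eukaryotic promoter would have to come from the destination construct. According to the record, the plasmid's purpose is to generate a GMAP-compatible gene fragment for assembly into larger constructs.
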