Features (pLannotate 1.2.2; 20 found; start..end, strand, type, name):
      2..94      +  CDS            lacI (fragment): lac repressor; lacI; The lac repressor binds to the lac operator to inhibit transcription in E. coli. This inhibition can be relieved by adding lactose or isopropyl-β-D-thiogalactopyranoside (IPTG).
    107..128     +  protein_bind   CAP binding site: CAP binding activates transcription in the presence of cAMP. E. coli catabolite activator protein
    143..173     +  promoter       lac promoter: promoter for the E. coli lac operon
    181..197     +  protein_bind   lac operator: The lac repressor binds to the lac operator to inhibit transcription in E. coli. This inhibition can be relieved by adding lactose or isopropyl-β-D-thiogalactopyranoside (IPTG). lac repressor encoded by lacI
    239..257     +  promoter       SP6 promoter: promoter for bacteriophage SP6 RNA polymerase
    336..951     +  CDS            TetR (fragment): tetracycline repressor TetR; tetR from transposon Tn10; TetR binds to the tetracycline operator tetO to inhibit transcription. This inhibition can be relieved by adding tetracycline or doxycycline.
    953..972     +  CDS            SV40 NLS (fragment): nuclear localization signal of SV40 (simian virus 40) large T antigen
   1076..1270    +  CDS            KRAB: Krüppel-associated box (KRAB) transcriptional repression domain from the human zinc finger protein ZNF10 (Margolin et al., 1994)
   1409..2113    +  CDS            rtTA3: reverse tetracycline transactivator 3 activates expression from Tet-responsive promoters in the presence of doxycycline
   2129..2181    +  CDS            P2A (fragment): 2A peptide from porcine teschovirus-1 polyprotein Eukaryotic ribosomes fail to insert a peptide bond between the Gly and Pro residues, yielding separate polypeptides.
   2186..3838    +  CDS            luciferase: firefly luciferase; luc+; enhanced luc+ version of the luciferase gene
   3985..4003    -  promoter       T7 promoter: promoter for bacteriophage T7 RNA polymerase
   4006..4153    +  CDS            lacZα (fragment): LacZα fragment of β-galactosidase; lacZ fragment
   4163..4466    +  CDS            ccdB (fragment): CcdB, a bacterial toxin that poisons DNA gyrase; ccdB; Plasmids containing the ccdB gene cannot be propagated in standard E. coli strains.
   4514..4783    +  CDS            tnpA (fragment): TN5P_ECOLX - Also known as tnp. Experimental evidence at protein level: Swiss-Prot protein existence level 1. Mediates transposition of transposon Tn5 by a 'cut and paste' mechanism. First, the monomeric transposase binds the 19 bp inverted DNA repeats flanking the transposon. Then, dimerization of the DNA- bound transposase creates a synaptic DNA complex. After nicking of the first DNA strand, excision of the transposon proceeds through a series of intermediates. The transposase then mediates the insertion of the transposon at a new site by strand transfer. The activity of the wild- type tran
   4815..5609    +  CDS            NeoR/KanR: aminoglycoside phosphotransferase from Tn5; aph(3')-II (or nptII); confers resistance to neomycin, kanamycin, and G418 (Geneticin®)
   5630..5681    -  misc_feature   bom (fragment): basis of mobility region from pBR322
   5708..5796    +  promoter       AmpR promoter (fragment): bla
   5816..6190    +  CDS            BleoR: antibiotic-binding protein; Sh ble from Streptoalloteichus hindustanus; confers resistance to bleomycin, phleomycin, and Zeocin™
   6328..6916    +  rep_origin     ori: high-copy-number ColE1/pMB1/pBR322/pUC origin of replication
>Addgene plasmid #68449 | TOPO tTR-KRAB-rtTA3-Luc | depositor full sequence | sequence record 128090 | Full plasmid sequence
AGCGCCCAATACGCAAACCGCCTCTCCCCGCGCGTTGGCCGATTCATTAATGCAGCTGGCACGACAGGTT
TCCCGACTGGAAAGCGGGCAGTGAGCGCAACGCAATTAATGTGAGTTAGCTCACTCATTAGGCACCCCAG
GCTTTACACTTTATGCTTCCGGCTCGTATGTTGTGTGGAATTGTGAGCGGATAACAATTTCACACAGGAA
ACAGCTATGACCATGATTACGCCAAGCTATTTAGGTGACACTATAGAATACTCAAGCTATGCATCAAGCT
TGGTACCGAGCTCGGATCCTAACTCGAACGCTAGCTGTGCGATCGTTTACCATGGCTAGATTAGATAAAA
GTAAAGTGATTAACAGCGCATTAGAGCTGCTTAATGAGGTCGGAATCGAAGGTTTAACAACCCGTAAACT
CGCCCAGAAGCTAGGTGTAGAGCAGCCTACATTGTATTGGCATGTAAAAAATAAGCGGGCTTTGCTCGAC
GCCTTAGCCATTGAGATGTTAGATAGGCACCATACTCACTTTTGCCCTTTAGAAGGGGAAAGCTGGCAAG
ATTTTTTACGTAATAACGCTAAAAGTTTTAGATGTGCTTTACTAAGTCATCGCGATGGAGCAAAAGTACA
TTTAGGTACACGGCCTACAGAAAAACAGTATGAAACTCTCGAAAATCAATTAGCCTTTTTATGCCAACAA
GGTTTTTCACTAGAGAATGCATTATATGCACTCAGCGCTGTGGGGCATTTTACTTTAGGTTGCGTATTGG
AAGATCAAGAGCATCAAGTCGCTAAAGAAGAAAGGGAAACACCTACTACTGATAGTATGCCGCCATTATT
ACGACAAGCTATCGAATTATTTGATCACCAAGGTGCAGAGCCAGCCTTCTTATTCGGCCTTGAATTGATC
ATATGCGGATTAGAAAAACAACTTAAATGTGAAAGTGGGTCGCCAAAAAAGAAGAGAAAGGTCGACGGCG
GTGGTGCTTTGTCTCCTCAGCACTCTGCTGTCACTCAAGGAAGTATCATCAAGAACAAGGAGGGCATGGA
TGCTAAGTCACTAACTGCCTGGTCCCGGACACTGGTGACCTTCAAGGATGTATTTGTGGACTTCACCAGG
GAGGAGTGGAAGCTGCTGGACACTGCTCAACAAATCGTGTACAGAAATGTGATGCTGGAGAACTATAAGA
ACCTGGTTTCCTTGGGTTATCAGCTTACTAAGCCAGATGTGATCCTCCGGTTGGAGAAGGGAGAAGAGCC
CTGGCTGGTGGAGAGAGAAATTCACCAAGAGACCCATCCTGATTCAGAGACTGCATTTGAAATCAAATCA
TCAGTTAAACTGGGCAGCGGTGCCACTAACTTCAGCTTGTTGAAGCAGGCCGGAGACGTCGAAGAGAACC
CGGGTCCAATGTCTAGACTGGACAAGAGCAAAGTCATAAACGGAGCTCTGGAATTACTCAATGGTGTCGG
TATCGAAGGCCTGACGACAAGGAAACTCGCTCAAAAGCTGGGAGTTGAGCAGCCTACCCTGTACTGGCAC
GTGAAGAACAAGCGGGCCCTGCTCGATGCCCTGCCAATCGAGATGCTGGACAGGCATCATACCCACTTCT
GCCCCCTGGAAGGCGAGTCATGGCAAGACTTTCTGCGGAACAACGCCAAGTCATACCGCTGTGCTCTCCT
CTCACATCGCGACGGGGCTAAAGTGCATCTCGGCACCCGCCCAACAGAGAAACAGTACGAAACCCTGGAA
AATCAGCTCGCGTTCCTGTGTCAGCAAGGCTTCTCCCTGGAGAACGCACTGTACGCTCTGTCCGCCGTGG
GCCACTTTACACTGGGCTGCGTATTGGAGGAACAGGAGCATCAAGTAGCAAAAGAGGAAAGAGAGACACC
TACCACCGATTCTATGCCCCCACTTCTGAGACAAGCAATTGAGCTGTTCGACCGGCAGGGAGCCGAACCT
GCCTTCCTTTTCGGCCTGGAACTAATCATATGTGGCCTGGAGAAACAGCTAAAGTGCGAAAGCGGCGGGC
CGACCGACGCCCTTGACGATTTTGACTTAGACATGCTCCCAGCCGATGCCCTTGACGATTTTGACCTTGA
CATGCTCCCCGGGAAGTTAGGATCCGGAGCCACGAACTTCTCTCTGTTAAAGCAAGCAGGAGACGTGGAA
GAAAACCCCGGGCCCATGGAAGACGCCAAAAACATAAAGAAAGGCCCGGCGCCATTCTATCCGCTGGAAG
ATGGAACCGCTGGAGAGCAACTGCATAAGGCTATGAAGAGATACGCCCTGGTTCCTGGAACAATTGCTTT
TACAGATGCACATATCGAGGTGGACATCACTTACGCTGAGTACTTCGAAATGTCCGTTCGGTTGGCAGAA
GCTATGAAACGATATGGGCTGAATACAAATCACAGAATCGTCGTATGCAGTGAAAACTCTCTTCAATTCT
TTATGCCGGTGTTGGGCGCGTTATTTATCGGAGTTGCAGTTGCGCCCGCGAACGACATTTATAATGAACG
TGAATTGCTCAACAGTATGGGCATTTCGCAGCCTACCGTGGTGTTCGTTTCCAAAAAGGGGTTGCAAAAA
ATTTTGAACGTGCAAAAAAAGCTCCCAATCATCCAAAAAATTATTATCATGGATTCTAAAACGGATTACC
AGGGATTTCAGTCGATGTACACGTTCGTCACATCTCATCTACCTCCCGGTTTTAATGAATACGATTTTGT
GCCAGAGTCCTTCGATAGGGACAAGACAATTGCACTGATCATGAACTCCTCTGGATCTACTGGTCTGCCT
AAAGGTGTCGCTCTGCCTCATAGAACTGCCTGCGTGAGATTCTCGCATGCCAGAGATCCTATTTTTGGCA
ATCAAATCATTCCGGATACTGCGATTTTAAGTGTTGTTCCATTCCATCACGGTTTTGGAATGTTTACTAC
ACTCGGATATTTGATATGTGGATTTCGAGTCGTCTTAATGTATAGATTTGAAGAAGAGCTGTTTCTGAGG
AGCCTTCAGGATTACAAGATTCAAAGTGCGCTGCTGGTGCCAACCCTATTCTCCTTCTTCGCCAAAAGCA
CTCTGATTGACAAATACGATTTATCTAATTTACACGAAATTGCTTCTGGTGGCGCTCCCCTCTCTAAGGA
AGTCGGGGAAGCGGTTGCCAAGAGGTTCCATCTGCCAGGTATCAGGCAAGGATATGGGCTCACTGAGACT
ACATCAGCTATTCTGATTACACCCGAGGGGGATGATAAACCGGGCGCGGTCGGTAAAGTTGTTCCATTTT
TTGAAGCGAAGGTTGTGGATCTGGATACCGGGAAAACGCTGGGCGTTAATCAAAGAGGCGAACTGTGTGT
GAGAGGTCCTATGATTATGTCCGGTTATGTAAACAATCCGGAAGCGACCAACGCCTTGATTGACAAGGAT
GGATGGCTACATTCTGGAGACATAGCTTACTGGGACGAAGACGAACACTTCTTCATCGTTGACCGCCTGA
AGTCTCTGATTAAGTACAAAGGCTATCAGGTGGCTCCCGCTGAATTGGAATCCATCTTGCTCCAACACCC
CAACATCTTCGACGCAGGTGTCGCAGGTCTTCCCGACGATGACGCCGGTGAACTTCCCGCCGCCGTTGTT
GTTTTGGAGCACGGAAAGACGATGACGGAAAAAGAGATCGTGGATTACGTCGCCAGTCAAGTAACAACCG
CGAAAAAGTTGCGCGGAGGAGTTGTGTTTGTGGACGAAGTACCGAAAGGTCTTACCGGAAAACTCGACGC
AAGAAAAATCAGAGAGATCCTCATAAAGGCCAAGAAGGGCGGAAAGATCGCCGTGTAATAAAAACGTTGT
TGTTTGGGGTTGAATTACTCTGGATCCACTAGTAACGGCCGCCAGTGTGCTGGAATTCGCCCTTAAGGGC
GAATTCTGCAGATATCCATCACACTGGCGGCCGCTCGAGCATGCATCTAGAGGGCCCAATTCGCCCTATA
GTGAGTCGTATTACAATTCACTGGCCGTCGTTTTACAACGTCGTGACTGGGAAAACCCTGGCGTTACCCA
ACTTAATCGCCTTGCAGCACATCCCCCTTTCGCCAGCTGGCGTAATAGCGAAGAGGCCCGCACCGATCGC
CCTTCCCAACAGTTGCGCAGCCTATACGTACGGCAGTTTAAGGTTTACACCTATAAAAGAGAGAGCCGTT
ATCGTCTGTTTGTGGATGTACAGAGTGATATTATTGACACGCCGGGGCGACGGATGGTGATCCCCCTGGC
CAGTGCACGTCTGCTGTCAGATAAAGTCTCCCGTGAACTTTACCCGGTGGTGCATATCGGGGATGAAAGC
TGGCGCATGATGACCACCGATATGGCCAGTGTGCCGGTCTCCGTTATCGGGGAAGAAGTGGCTGATCTCA
GCCACCGCGAAAATGACATCAAAAACGCCATTAACCTGATGTTCTGGGGAATATAAATGTCAGGCATGAG
ATTATCAAAAAGGATCTTCACCTAGATCCTTTTCACGTAGAAAGCCAGTCCGCAGAAACGGTGCTGACCC
CGGATGAATGTCAGCTACTGGGCTATCTGGACAAGGGAAAACGCAAGCGCAAAGAGAAAGCAGGTAGCTT
GCAGTGGGCTTACATGGCGATAGCTAGACTGGGCGGTTTTATGGACAGCAAGCGAACCGGAATTGCCAGC
TGGGGCGCCCTCTGGTAAGGTTGGGAAGCCCTGCAAAGTAAACTGGATGGCTTTCTCGCCGCCAAGGATC
TGATGGCGCAGGGGATCAAGCTCTGATCAAGAGACAGGATGAGGATCGTTTCGCATGATTGAACAAGATG
GATTGCACGCAGGTTCTCCGGCCGCTTGGGTGGAGAGGCTATTCGGCTATGACTGGGCACAACAGACAAT
CGGCTGCTCTGATGCCGCCGTGTTCCGGCTGTCAGCGCAGGGGCGCCCGGTTCTTTTTGTCAAGACCGAC
CTGTCCGGTGCCCTGAATGAACTGCAAGACGAGGCAGCGCGGCTATCGTGGCTGGCCACGACGGGCGTTC
CTTGCGCAGCTGTGCTCGACGTTGTCACTGAAGCGGGAAGGGACTGGCTGCTATTGGGCGAAGTGCCGGG
GCAGGATCTCCTGTCATCTCACCTTGCTCCTGCCGAGAAAGTATCCATCATGGCTGATGCAATGCGGCGG
CTGCATACGCTTGATCCGGCTACCTGCCCATTCGACCACCAAGCGAAACATCGCATCGAGCGAGCACGTA
CTCGGATGGAAGCCGGTCTTGTCGATCAGGATGATCTGGACGAAGAGCATCAGGGGCTCGCGCCAGCCGA
ACTGTTCGCCAGGCTCAAGGCGAGCATGCCCGACGGCGAGGATCTCGTCGTGACCCATGGCGATGCCTGC
TTGCCGAATATCATGGTGGAAAATGGCCGCTTTTCTGGATTCATCGACTGTGGCCGGCTGGGTGTGGCGG
ACCGCTATCAGGACATAGCGTTGGCTACCCGTGATATTGCTGAAGAGCTTGGCGGCGAATGGGCTGACCG
CTTCCTCGTGCTTTACGGTATCGCCGCTCCCGATTCGCAGCGCATCGCCTTCTATCGCCTTCTTGACGAG
TTCTTCTGAATTATTAACGCTTACAATTTCCTGATGCGGTATTTTCTCCTTACGCATCTGTGCGGTATTT
CACACCGCATACAGGTGGCACTTTTCGGGGAAATGTGCGCGGAACCCCTATTTGTTTATTTTTCTAAATA
CATTCAAATATGTATCCGCTCATGAGACAATAACCCTGATAAATGCTTCAATAATAGCACGTGAGGAGGG
CCACCATGGCCAAGTTGACCAGTGCCGTTCCGGTGCTCACCGCGCGCGACGTCGCCGGAGCGGTCGAGTT
CTGGACCGACCGGCTCGGGTTCTCCCGGGACTTCGTGGAGGACGACTTCGCCGGTGTGGTCCGGGACGAC
GTGACCCTGTTCATCAGCGCGGTCCAGGACCAGGTGGTGCCGGACAACACCCTGGCCTGGGTGTGGGTGC
GCGGCCTGGACGAGCTGTACGCCGAGTGGTCGGAGGTCGTGTCCACGAACTTCCGGGACGCCTCCGGGCC
GGCCATGACCGAGATCGGCGAGCAGCCGTGGGGGCGGGAGTTCGCCCTGCGCGACCCGGCCGGCAACTGC
GTGCACTTCGTGGCCGAGGAGCAGGACTGACACGTGCTAAAACTTCATTTTTAATTTAAAAGGATCTAGG
TGAAGATCCTTTTTGATAATCTCATGACCAAAATCCCTTAACGTGAGTTTTCGTTCCACTGAGCGTCAGA
CCCCGTAGAAAAGATCAAAGGATCTTCTTGAGATCCTTTTTTTCTGCGCGTAATCTGCTGCTTGCAAACA
AAAAAACCACCGCTACCAGCGGTGGTTTGTTTGCCGGATCAAGAGCTACCAACTCTTTTTCCGAAGGTAA
CTGGCTTCAGCAGAGCGCAGATACCAAATACTGTCCTTCTAGTGTAGCCGTAGTTAGGCCACCACTTCAA
GAACTCTGTAGCACCGCCTACATACCTCGCTCTGCTAATCCTGTTACCAGTGGCTGCTGCCAGTGGCGAT
AAGTCGTGTCTTACCGGGTTGGACTCAAGACGATAGTTACCGGATAAGGCGCAGCGGTCGGGCTGAACGG
GGGGTTCGTGCACACAGCCCAGCTTGGAGCGAACGACCTACACCGAACTGAGATACCTACAGCGTGAGCT
ATGAGAAAGCGCCACGCTTCCCGAAGGGAGAAAGGCGGACAGGTATCCGGTAAGCGGCAGGGTCGGAACA
GGAGAGCGCACGAGGGAGCTTCCAGGGGGAAACGCCTGGTATCTTTATAGTCCTGTCGGGTTTCGCCACC
TCTGACTTGAGCGTCGATTTTTGTGATGCTCGTCAGGGGGGCGGAGCCTATGGAAAAACGCCAGCAACGC
GGCCTTTTTACGGTTCCTGGGCTTTTGCTGGCCTTTTGCTCACATGTTCTTTCCTGCGTTATCCCCTGAT
TCTGTGGATAACCGTATTACCGCCTTTGAGTGAGCTGATACCGCTCGCCGCAGCCGAACGACCGAGCGCA
GCGAGTCAGTGAGCGAGGAAGCGGAAG
