>Addgene plasmid #68449 | TOPO tTR-KRAB-rtTA3-Luc | addgene partial sequence | sequence record 123283 | SP6 5'-ATTTAGGTGACACTATAG-3'
CGAGCTCGGATCCTAACTCGAACGCTAGCTGTGCGATCGTTTACCATGGCTAGATTAGATAAAAGTAAAG
TGATTAACAGCGCATTAGAGCTGCTTAATGAGGTCGGAATCGAAGGTTTAACAACCCGTAAACTCGCCCA
GAAGCTAGGTGTAGAGCAGCCTACATTGTATTGGCATGTAAAAAATAAGCGGGCTTTGCTCGACGCCTTA
GCCATTGAGATGTTAGATAGGCACCATACTCACTTTTGCCCTTTAGAAGGGGAAAGCTGGCAAGATTTTT
TACGTAATAACGCTAAAAGTTTTAGATGTGCTTTACTAAGTCATCGCGATGGAGCAAAAGTACATTTAGG
TACACGGCCTACAGAAAAACAGTATGAAACTCTCGAAAATCAATTAGCCTTTTTATGCCAACAAGGTTTT
TCACTAGAGAATGCATTATATGCACTCAGCGCTGTGGGGCATTTTACTTTAGGTTGCGTATTGGAAGATC
AAGAGCATCAAGTCGCTAAAGAAGAAAGGGAAACACCTACTACTGATAGTATGCCGCCATTATTACGACA
AGCTATCGAATTATTTGATCACCAAGGTGCAGAGCCAGCCTTCTTATTCGGCCTTGAATTGATCATATGC
GGATTAGAAAAACAACTTAAATGTGAAAGTGGGTCGCCAAAAAAGAAGAGAAAGGTCGACGGCGGTGGTG
CTTTGTCTCCTCAGCACTCTGCTGTCACTCAAGGAAGTATCATCAAGAACAAGGAGGGCATGGATGCTAA
GTCACTAACTGCCTGGTCCCGGACACTGGTGACCTTCAAGGATGTATTTGTGGACTTCACCAGGGAGGAG
TGGAAGCTGCTGGACACTGCTCAACAAATCGTGTACAGAAATGTGATGCTGGAGAACTATAAGAACCTGG
TTTCCTTGGGTTATCAGCTTACTAAGCCAGATGTGATCCTCCGGTTGGAGAAGGGAGAAGAGCCCTGGCT
GGTGGAGAGAGAAATT
