>Addgene plasmid #68449 | TOPO tTR-KRAB-rtTA3-Luc | addgene partial sequence | sequence record 123284 | LucNRev 5'-CCTTATGCAGTTGCTCTCC-3'
GAATGGCGCCGGGCCTTTCTTTATGTTTTTGGCGTCTTCCATGGGCCCGGGGTTTTCTTCCACGTCTCCT
GCTTGCTTTAACAGAGAGAAGTTCGTGGCTCCGGATCCTAACTTCCCGGGGAGCATGTCAAGGTCAAAAT
CGTCAAGGGCATCGGCTGGGAGCATGTCTAAGTCAAAATCGTCAAGGGCGTCGGTCGGCCCGCCGCTTTC
GCACTTTAGCTGTTTCTCCAGGCCACATATGATTAGTTCCAGGCCGAAAAGGAAGGCAGGTTCGGCTCCC
TGCCGGTCGAACAGCTCAATTGCTTGTCTCAGAAGTGGGGGCATAGAATCGGTGGTAGGTGTCTCTCTTT
CCTCTTTTGCTACTTGATGCTCCTGTTCCTCCAATACGCAGCCCAGTGTAAAGTGGCCCACGGCGGACAG
AGCGTACAGTGCGTTCTCCAGGGAGAAGCCTTGCTGACACAGGAACGCGAGCTGATTTTCCAGGGTTTCG
TACTGTTTCTCTGTTGGGCGGGTGCCGAGATGCACTTTAGCCCCGTCGCGATGTGAGAGGAGAGCACAGC
GGTATGACTTGGCGTTGTTCCGCAGAAAGTCTTGCCATGACTCGCCTTCCAGGGGGCAGAAGTGGGTATG
ATGCCTGTCCAGCATCTCGATTGGCAGGGCATCGAGCAGGGCCCGCTTGTTCTTCACGTGCCAGTACAGG
GTAGGCTGCTCAACTCCCAGCTTTTGAGCGAGTTTCCTTGTCGTCAGGCCTTCGATACCGACACCATTGA
GTAATTCCAGAGCTCCGTTTATGACTTTGCTCTTGTCCAGTCTAGACATTGGACCCGGGTTCTCTTCGAC
G
